>Addgene plasmid #123087 | pDONR223 GABARAPL2 G116A | addgene full sequence | sequence record 244524 | Addgene NGS Result
TTTCATGGCTTGTTATGACTGTTTTTTTGGGGTACAGTCTATGCCTCGGGCATCCAAGCAGCAAGCGCGT
TACGCCGTGGGTCGATGTTTGATGTTATGGAGCAGCAACGATGTTACGCAGCAGGGCAGTCGCCCTAAAA
CAAAGTTAAACATTATGAGGGAAGCGGTGATCGCCGAAGTATCGACTCAACTATCAGAGGTAGTTGGCGT
CATCGAGCGCCATCTCGAACCGACGTTGCTGGCCGTACATTTGTACGGCTCCGCAGTGGATGGCGGCCTG
AAGCCACACAGTGATATTGATTTGCTGGTTACGGTGACCGTAAGGCTTGATGAAACAACGCGGCGAGCTT
TGATCAACGACCTTTTGGAAACTTCGGCTTCCCCTGGAGAGAGCGAGATTCTCCGCGCTGTAGAAGTCAC
CATTGTTGTGCACGACGACATCATTCCGTGGCGTTATCCAGCTAAGCGCGAACTGCAATTTGGAGAATGG
CAGCGCAATGACATTCTTGCAGGTATCTTCGAGCCAGCCACGATCGACATTGATCTGGCTATCTTGCTGA
CAAAAGCAAGAGAACATAGCGTTGCCTTGGTAGGTCCAGCGGCGGAGGAACTCTTTGATCCGGTTCCTGA
ACAGGATCTATTTGAGGCGCTAAATGAAACCTTAACGCTATGGAACTCGCCGCCCGACTGGGCTGGCGAT
GAGCGAAATGTAGTGCTTACGTTGTCCCGCATTTGGTACAGCGCAGTAACCGGCAAAATCGCGCCGAAGG
ATGTCGCTGCCGACTGGGCAATGGAGCGCCTGCCGGCCCAGTATCAGCCCGTCATACTTGAAGCTAGACA
GGCTTATCTTGGACAAGAAGAAGATCGCTTGGCCTCGCGCGCAGATCAGTTGGAAGAATTTGTCCACTAC
GTGAAAGGCGAGATCACCAAGGTAGTCGGCAAATAACCCTCGAGCCACCCATGACCAAAATCCCTTAACG
TGAGTTACGCGTCGTTCCACTGAGCGTCAGACCCCGTAGAAAAGATCAAAGGATCTTCTTGAGATCCTTT
TTTTCTGCGCGTAATCTGCTGCTTGCAAACAAAAAAACCACCGCTACCAGCGGTGGTTTGTTTGCCGGAT
CAAGAGCTACCAACTCTTTTTCCGAAGGTAACTGGCTTCAGCAGAGCGCAGATACCAAATACTGTTCTTC
TAGTGTAGCCGTAGTTAGGCCACCACTTCAAGAACTCTGTAGCACCGCCTACATACCTCGCTCTGCTAAT
CCTGTTACCAGTGGCTGCTGCCAGTGGCGATAAGTCGTGTCTTACCGGGTTGGACTCAAGACGATAGTTA
CCGGATAAGGCGCAGCGGTCGGGCTGAACGGGGGGTTCGTGCACACAGCCCAGCTTGGAGCGAACGACCT
ACACCGAACTGAGATACCTACAGCGTGAGCTATGAGAAAGCGCCACGCTTCCCGAAGGGAGAAAGGCGGA
CAGGTATCCGGTAAGCGGCAGGGTCGGAACAGGAGAGCGCACGAGGGAGCTTCCAGGGGGAAACGCCTGG
TATCTTTATAGTCCTGTCGGGTTTCGCCACCTCTGACTTGAGCGTCGATTTTTGTGATGCTCGTCAGGGG
GGCGGAGCCTATGGAAAAACGCCAGCAACGCGGCCTTTTTACGGTTCCTGGCCTTTTGCTGGCCTTTTGC
TCACATGTTCTTTCCTGCGTTATCCCCTGATTCTGTGGATAACCGTATTACCGCCTTTGAGTGAGCTGAT
ACCGCTCGCCGCAGCCGAACGACCGAGCGCAGCGAGTCAGTGAGCGAGGAAGCGGAAGAGCGCCCAATAC
GCAAACCGCCTCTCCCCGCGCGTTGGCCGATTCATTAATGCAGCTGGCACGACAGGTTTCCCGACTGGAA
AGCGGGCAGTGAGCGCAACGCAATTAATACGCGTACCGCTAGCCAGGAAGAGTTTGTAGAAACGCAAAAA
GGCCATCCGTCAGGATGGCCTTCTGCTTAGTTTGATGCCTGGCAGTTTATGGCGGGCGTCCTGCCCGCCA
CCCTCCGGGCCGTTGCTTCACAACGTTCAAATCCGCTCCCGGCGGATTTGTCCTACTCAGGAGAGCGTTC
ACCGACAAACAACAGATAAAACGAAAGGCCCAGTCTTCCGACTGAGCCTTTCGTTTTATTTGATGCCTGG
CAGTTCCCTACTCTCGCGTTAACGCTAGCATGGATGTTTTCCCAGTCACGACGTTGTAAAACGACGGCCA
GTCTTAAGCTCGGGCCCCAAATAATGATTTTATTTTGACTGATAGTGACCTGTTCGTTGCAACAAATTGA
TGAGCAATGCTTTTTTATAATGCCAACTTTGTACAAAAAAGCAGGCTTAATGAAGTGGATGTTCAAGGAG
GACCACTCGCTGGAACACAGATGCGTGGAGTCCGCGAAGATTCGAGCGAAATATCCCGACAGGGTTCCGG
TGATTGTGGAAAAGGTCTCAGGCTCTCAGATTGTTGACATTGACAAACGGAAGTACTTGGTTCCATCTGA
TATCACTGTGGCTCAGTTCATGTGGATCATCAGGAAAAGGATCCAGCTTCCTTCTGAAAAGGCGATCTTC
CTGTTTGTGGATAAGACAGTCCCACAGTCCAGCCTAACTATGGGACAGCTTTACGAGAAGGAAAAAGATG
AAGATGGATTCTTATATGTGGCCTACAGCGGAGAGAACACTTTTGCCTTCTAATACCCAGCTTTCTTGTA
CAAAGTTGGCATTATAAGAAAGCATTGCTTATCAATTTGTTGCAACGAACAGGTCACTATCAGTCAAAAT
AAAATCATTATTTGCCATCCAGCTGATATCCCCTATAGTGAGTCGTATTACATGGTCATAGCTGTTTCCT
GGCAGCTCTGGCCCGTGTCTCAAAATCTCTGATGTTACATTGCACAAGATAAAAATATATCATCATGCCT
CCTCTAGACCAGCCAGGACAGAAATGCCTCGACTTCGCTGCTACCCAAGGTTGCCGGGTGACGCACACCG
TGGAAACGGATGAAGGCACGAACCCAGTGGACATAAGCCTGTTCGGTTCGTAAGCTGTAATGCAAGTAGC
GTATGCGCTCACGCAACTGGTCCAGAACCTTGACCGAACGCAGCGGTGGTAACGGCGCAGTGGCGGT
Features (pLannotate 1.2.2; 12 found; start..end, strand, type, name):
     92..148     +  CDS            GmR (fragment): gentamycin acetyltransferase; aacC1; confers resistance to gentamycin
    155..946     +  CDS            SmR: aminoglycoside adenylyltransferase (Murphy, 1985); aadA; confers resistance to spectinomycin and streptomycin
   1039..1627    +  rep_origin     ori: high-copy-number ColE1/pMB1/pBR322/pUC origin of replication
   1810..1902    +  CDS            lacI (fragment): lac repressor; lacI; The lac repressor binds to the lac operator to inhibit transcription in E. coli. This inhibition can be relieved by adding lactose or isopropyl-β-D-thiogalactopyranoside (IPTG).
   1957..1984    -  terminator     rrnB T2 terminator: transcription terminator T2 from the E. coli rrnB gene
   2116..2159    +  terminator     rrnB T1 terminator: Escherichia coli rrnB; transcription terminator T1 from the E. coli rrnB gene
   2206..2242    -  CDS            lacZα (fragment): LacZα fragment of β-galactosidase; lacZ fragment
   2258..2357    +  protein_bind   attL1: mutant version of attL; recombination site for the Gateway® LR reaction LR Clonase™
   2360..2710    +  CDS            GABARAPL2: GBRL2_BOVIN - Also known as GEF2. Experimental evidence at protein level: Swiss-Prot protein existence level 1. Ubiquitin-like modifier involved in intra-Golgi traffic (PubMed:10747018). Modulates intra-Golgi transport through coupling between NSF activity and SNAREs activation (PubMed:10747018). It first stimulates the ATPase activity of NSF which in turn stimulates the association with GOSR1 (PubMed:10747018). Involved in autophagy (By similarity). Plays a role in mitophagy which contributes to regulate mitochondrial quantity and quality by eliminating the mitochondria to a basal level to fu
   2715..2814    -  protein_bind   attL2: mutant version of attL; recombination site for the Gateway® LR reaction LR Clonase™
   2832..2850    -  promoter       T7 promoter: promoter for bacteriophage T7 RNA polymerase
   3040..3063    +  promoter       Pc promoter (fragment): intI1 (promoter lies within the coding sequence); class 1 integron promoter
