[The description below was written by a language model from this plasmid's Addgene catalogue record and pLannotate feature annotations shown in this document.]
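Description:
pDONR223 GABARAPL2 G116A is a Gateway entry clone built in the pDONR223 backbone and carrying the human GABARAPL2 (GATE-16) coding sequence with a glycine-116-to-alanine substitution. It is a small bacterial plasmid of about 3.1 kb, maintained in E. coli from a high-copy ColE1/pUC-type origin. Selection is with spectinomycin through the aadA aminoglycoside adenylyltransferase gene, which appears to be driven by the class 1 integron Pc promoter fragment annotated upstream. Short remnants of gentamicin resistance, lacI and lacZα sequences are backbone vestiges with no functional role. The rrnB T1 and T2 terminators sit upstream of the cloning region and insulate it from read-through transcription.

The insert is a roughly 350 bp open reading frame flanked by attL1 and attL2. These sites allow directional transfer by LR recombination into any attR-containing destination vector, which then supplies the promoter, tags or reporters. The entry clone has no eukaryotic promoter, so it is a shuttling intermediate rather than an expression plasmid. A T7 promoter lies just outside attL2, pointing toward the insert in the antisense direction. The automated annotation matched the insert to the bovine orthologue, but the catalogue entry identifies it as human.

GABARAPL2 is a ubiquitin-like ATG8-family protein involved in autophagy and intra-Golgi transport. From general knowledge of this family, Gly116 is the C-terminal residue exposed by ATG4 protease cleavage and then conjugated to lipid, so the alanine substitution is expected to block processing and lipidation. This fits the associated study of ATG4 isoform redundancy in LC3/GABARAP processing, where the construct would serve as a non-processable control.
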