Addgene plasmid #123087: pDONR223 GABARAPL2 G116A
Purpose: Gateway entry clone encoding human GABARAPL2 G116A
Depositing lab: Robin Ketteler. Depositing organization: University College London. Publication: Redundancy of human ATG4 protease isoforms in autophagy and LC3/GABARAP processing revealed in cells. Agrotis A, Pengo N, Burden JJ, Ketteler R. Autophagy. 2019 Jan 21. doi: 10.1080/15548627.2019.1569925. PubMed 30661429.
Backbone
  Vector backbone: pDONR223
  Backbone size w/o insert (bp): 2793
  Vector type: Gateway Entry Vector / Entry clone
Growth in bacteria
  Bacterial resistance: Spectinomycin, 50 μg/mL
  Growth temperature: 37°C
  Growth strain: DH5alpha
  Copy number: High Copy
Gene/Insert
  Gene/Insert name: Gamma-aminobutyric acid receptor-associated protein-like 2
  Species: H. sapiens (human)
  Mutation: Glycine 116 to Alanine
  GenBank ID: NM_007285.6
  Entrez Gene: GABARAPL2 (a.k.a. ATG8, ATG8C, GATE-16, GATE16, GEF-2, GEF2)
  Cloning method: Gateway Cloning
  Sequencing primers: 5′ M13 F; 3′ M13 R
Terms and licenses: Academic/Nonprofit Terms; Industry Terms: Not Available to Industry
How to cite: pDONR223 GABARAPL2 G116A was a gift from Robin Ketteler (Addgene plasmid # 123087 ; http://n2t.net/addgene:123087 ; RRID:Addgene_123087)
